>Addgene plasmid #104989 | 10xUAS-GFP-DD | depositor full sequence | sequence record 238321 | 10xUAS-GFP-DD sequence 9083 bps
GACTCAGGTGGCACTTTTCGGGGAAATGTGCGCGGAACCCCTATTTGTTTATTTTTCTAAATACATTCAA
ATATGTATCCGCTCATGAGACAATAACCCTGATAAATGCTTCAATAATATTGAAAAAGGAAGAGTATGAG
TATTCAACATTTCCGTGTCGCCCTTATTCCCTTTTTTGCGGCATTTTGCCTTCCTGTTTTTGCTCACCCA
GAAACGCTGGTGAAAGTAAAAGATGCTGAAGATCAGTTGGGTGCACGAGTGGGTTACATCGAACTGGATC
TCAACAGCGGTAAGATCCTTGAGAGTTTTCGCCCCGAAGAACGTTTTCCAATGATGAGCACTTTTAAAGT
TCTGCTATGTGGCGCGGTATTATCCCGTATTGACGCCGGGCAAGAGCAACTCGGTCGCCGCATACACTAT
TCTCAGAATGACTTGGTTGAGTACTCACCAGTCACAGAAAAGCATCTTACGGATGGCATGACAGTAAGAG
AATTATGCAGTGCTGCCATAACCATGAGTGATAACACTGCGGCCAACTTACTTCTGACAACGATCGGAGG
ACCGAAGGAGCTAACCGCTTTTTTGCACAACATGGGGGATCATGTAACTCGCCTTGATCGTTGGGAACCG
GAGCTGAATGAAGCCATACCAAACGACGAGCGTGACACCACGATGCCTGTAGCAATGGCAACAACGTTGC
GCAAACTATTAACTGGCGAACTACTTACTCTAGCTTCCCGGCAACAATTAATAGACTGGATGGAGGCGGA
TAAAGTTGCAGGACCACTTCTGCGCTCGGCCCTTCCGGCTGGCTGGTTTATTGCTGATAAATCTGGAGCC
GGTGAGCGTGGGTCTCGCGGTATCATTGCAGCACTGGGGCCAGATGGTAAGCCCTCCCGTATCGTAGTTA
TCTACACGACGGGGAGTCAGGCAACTATGGATGAACGAAATAGACAGATCGCTGAGATAGGTGCCTCACT
GATTAAGCATTGGTAACTGTCAGACCAAGTTTACTCATATATACTTTAGATTGATTTAAAACTTCATTTT
TAATTTAAAAGGATCTAGGTGAAGATCCTTTTTGATAATCTCATGACCAAAATCCCTTAACGTGAGTTTT
CGTTCCACTGAGCGTCAGACCCCGTAGAAAAGATCAAAGGATCTTCTTGAGATCCTTTTTTTCTGCGCGT
AATCTGCTGCTTGCAAACAAAAAAACCACCGCTACCAGCGGTGGTTTGTTTGCCGGATCAAGAGCTACCA
ACTCTTTTTCCGAAGGTAACTGGCTTCAGCAGAGCGCAGATACCAAATACTGTTCTTCTAGTGTAGCCGT
AGTTAGGCCACCACTTCAAGAACTCTGTAGCACCGCCTACATACCTCGCTCTGCTAATCCTGTTACCAGT
GGCTGCTGCCAGTGGCGATAAGTCGTGTCTTACCGGGTTGGACTCAAGACGATAGTTACCGGATAAGGCG
CAGCGGTCGGGCTGAACGGGGGGTTCGTGCACACAGCCCAGCTTGGAGCGAACGACCTACACCGAACTGA
GATACCTACAGCGTGAGCTATGAGAAAGCGCCACGCTTCCCGAAGGGAGAAAGGCGGACAGGTATCCGGT
AAGCGGCAGGGTCGGAACAGGAGAGCGCACGAGGGAGCTTCCAGGGGGAAACGCCTGGTATCTTTATAGT
CCTGTCGGGTTTCGCCACCTCTGACTTGAGCGTCGATTTTTGTGATGCTCGTCAGGGGGGCGGAGCCTAT
GGAAAAACGCCAGCAACGCGGCCTTTTTACGGTTCCTGGCCTTTTGCTGGCCTTTTGCTCACATGTTACC
GTCGACGATGTAGGTCACGGTCTCGAAGCCGCGGTGCGGGTGCCAGGGCGTGCCCTTGGGCTCCCCGGGC
GCGTACTCCACCTCACCCATCTGGTCCATCATGATGAACGGGTCGAGGTGGCGGTAGTTGATCCCGGCGA
ACGCGCGGCGCACCGGGAAGCCCTCGCCCTCGAAACCGCTGGGCGCGGTGGTCACGGTGAGCACGGGACG
TGCGACGGCGTCGGCGGGTGCGGATACGCGGGGCAGCGTCAGCGGGTTCTCGACGGTCACGGCGGGCATG
TCGACAAGCCGAACATATGGGCGCGCCTAGTATGTATGTAAGTTAATAAAACCCATTTTTGCGGAAAGTA
GATAAAAAAAACATTTTTTTTTTTTACTGCACTGGATATCATTGAACTTATCTGATCAGTTTTAAATTTA
CTTCGATCCAAGGGTATTTGATGTACCAGGTTCTTTCGATTACCTCTCACTCAAAATGACATTCCACTCA
AAGTCAGCGCTGTTTGCCTCCTTCTCTGTCCACAGAAATATCGCCGTCTCTTTCGCCGCTGCGTCCGCTA
TCTCTTTCGCCACCGTTTGTAGCGTTACGTAGCGTCAATGTCCGCCTTCAGTTGCATTTTGTCAGCGGTT
TCGTGACGAAGCTCCAAGCGGTTTACGCCATCAATTAAACACAAAGTGCTGTGCCAAAACTCCTCTCGCT
TCTTATTTTTGTTTGTTTTTTGAGTGATTGGGGTGGTGATTGGTTTTGGGTGGGTAAGCAGGGGAAAGTG
TGAAAAATCCCGGCAATGGGCCAAGAGGATCAGGAGCTATTAATTCGCGGAGGCAGCAAACACCCATCTG
CCGAGCATCTGAACAATGTGAGTAGTACATGTGCATACATCTTAAGTTCACTTGATCTATAGGAACTGCG
ATTGCAACATCAAATTGTATGCGGCGTGAGAACTGCGACCCACAAAAATCCCAAACCGCAATTGCACAAA
CAAATAGTGACACGAAACAGATTATTCTGGTAGCTGTTCTCGCTATATAAGACAATTTTTGAGATCATAT
CATGATCAAGACATCTAAAGGCATTCATTTTCGACTATATTCTTTTTTACAAAAAATATAACAACCAGAT
ATTTTAAGCTGATCCTAGATGCACAAAAAATAAATAAAAGTATAAACCTACTTCGTAGGATACTTCGGGG
TACTTTTTGTTCGGGGTTAGATGAGCATAACGCTAGTAGTTGATATTTGAGATCCCCTATCATTGCAGGG
TGACAGCGGAGCGGCTTCGCAGAGCTGCATTAACCAGGGCTTCGGGCAGGCCAAAAACTACGGCACGCTC
CGGCCACCCAGTCCGCCGGAGGACTCCGGTTCAGGGAGCGGCCAACTAGCCGAGAACCTCACCTATGCCT
GGCACAATATGGACATCTTTGGGGCGGTCAATCAGCCGGGCTCCGGATGGCGGCAGCTGGTCAACCGGAC
ACGCGGACTATTCTGCAACGAGCGACACATACCGGCGCCCAGGAAACATTTGCTCAAGAACGGTGAGTTT
CTATTCGCAGTCGGCTGATCTGTGTGAAATCTTAATAAAGGGTCCAATTACCAATTTGAAACTCAGTTTG
CGGCGTGGCCTATCCGGGCGAACTTTTGGCCGTGATGGGCAGTTCCGGTGCCGGAAAGACGACCCTGCTG
AATGCCCTTGCCTTTCGATCGCCGCAGGGCATCCAAGTATCGCCATCCGGGATGCGACTGCTCAATGGCC
AACCTGTGGACGCCAAGGAGATGCAGGCCAGGTGCGCCTATGTCCAGCAGGATGACCTCTTTATCGGCTC
CCTAACGGCCAGGGAACACCTGATTTTCCAAGCCATGGTGCGGATGCCACGACATCTGACCTATCGGCAG
CGAGTGGCCCGCGTGGATCAGGTGATCCAGGAGCTTTCGCTCAGCAAATGTCAGCACACGATCATCGGTG
TGCCCGGCAGGGTGAAAGGTCTGTCCGGCGGAGAAAGGAAGCGTCTGGCATTCGCCTCCGAGGCTCTAAC
CGATCCGCCGCTTCTGATCTGCGATGAGCCCACCTCCGGACTGGACTCCTTTACCGCCCACAGCGTCGTC
CAGGTGCTGAAGAAGCTGTCGCAGAAGGGCAAGACCGTCATCCTGACCATTCATCAGCCGTCTTCCGAGC
TGTTTGAGCTCTTTGACAAGATCCTTCTGATGGCCGAGGGCAGGGTAGCTTTCTTGGGCACTCCCAGCGA
AGCCGTCGACTTCTTTTCCTAGTGAGTTCGATGTGTTTATTAAGGGTATCTAGTATTACATAACATCTCA
ACTCCTATCCAGCGTGGGTGCCCAGTGTCCTACCAACTACAATCCGGCGGACTTTTACGTACAGGTGTTG
GCCGTTGTGCCCGGACGGGAGATCGAGTCCCGTGATCGGATCGCCAAGATATGCGACAATTTTGCCATTA
GCAAAGTAGCCCGGGATATGGAGCAGTTGTTGGCCACCAAAAATCTGGAGAAGCCACTGGAGCAGCCGGA
GAATGGGTACACCTACAAGGCCACCTGGTTCATGCAGTTCCGGGCGGTCCTGTGGCGATCCTGGCTGTCG
GTGCTCAAGGAACCACTCCTCGTAAAAGTGCGACTTATTCAGACAACGGTGAGTGGTTCCAGTGGAAACA
AATGATATAACGCTTACAATTCTTGGAAACAAATTCGCTAGATTTTAGATAGAATTGCCTGATTCCACAC
CCTTCTTAGTTTTTTTCAATGAGATGTATAGTTTATAGTTTTGCAGAAGATAAATAAATTTCATTTAACT
CGCGAATATTAATGAGATGCGAGTAACATTTTAATTTGCAGATGGTTGCCATCTTGATTGGCCTCATCTT
TTTGGGCCAACAACTCACGCAAGTGGGTGTGATGAATATCAACGGAGCCATCTTCCTCTTCCTGACCAAC
ATGACCTTTCAAAACGTCTTTGCCACGATAAATGTAAGTCATGTTTAGAATACATTTGCATTTCAATAAT
TTACTAACTTTCTAATGAATCGATTCGATTTAGGTGTTCACCTCAGAGCTGCCAGTTTTTATGAGGGAGG
CCCGAAGTCGACTTTATCGCTGTGACACATACTTTCTGGGCAAAACGATTGCCGAATTGCCGCTTTTTCT
CACAGTGCCACTGGTCTTCACGGCGATTGCCTATCCGATGATCGGACTGCGGGCCGGAGTGCTGCACTTC
TTCAACTGCCTGGCGCTGGTCACTCTGGTGGCCAATGTGTCAACGTCCTTCGGATATCTAATATCCTGCG
CCAGCTCCTCGACCTCGATGGCGCTGTCTGTGGGTCCGCCGGTTATCATACCATTCCTGCTCTTTGGCGG
CTTCTTCTTGAACTCGGGCTCGGTGCCAGTATACCTCAAATGGTTGTCGTACCTCTCATGGTTCCGTTAC
GCCAACGAGGGTCTGCTGATTAACCAATGGGCGGACGTGGAGCCGGGCGAAATTAGCTGCACATCGTCGA
ACACCACGTGCCCCAGTTCGGGCAAGGTCATCCTGGAGACGCTTAACTTCTCCGCCGCCGATCTGCCGCT
GGACTACGTGGGTCTGGCCATTCTCATCGTGAGCTTCCGGGTGCTCGCATATCTGGCTCTAAGACTTCGG
GCCCGACGCAAGGAGTAGCCGACATATATCCGAAATAACTGCTTGTTTTTTTTTTTTACCATTATTACCA
TCGTGTTTACTGTTTATTGCCCCCTCAAAAAGCTAATGTAATTATATTTGTGCCAATAAAAACAAGATAT
GACCTATAGAATACAAGTATTTCCCCTTCGAACATCCCCACAAGTAGACTTTGGATTTGTCTTCTAACCA
AAAGACTTACACACCTGCATACCTTACATCAAAAACTCGTTTATCGCTACATAAAACACCGGGATATATT
TTTTATATACATACTTTTCAAATCGCGCGCCCTCTTCATAATTCACCTCCACCACACCACGTTTCGTAGT
TGCTCTTTCGCTGTCTCCCACCCGCTCTCCGCAACACATTCACCTTTTGTTCGACGACCTTGGAGCGACT
GTCGTTAGTTCCGCGCGATTCGGTTCGCTCAAATGGTTCCGAGTGGTTCATTTCGTCTCAATAGAAATTA
GTAATAAATATTTGTATGTACAATTTATTTGCTCCAATATATTTGTATATATTTCCCTCACAGCTATATT
TATTCTAATTTAATATTATGACTTTTTAAGGTAATTTTTTGTGACCTGTTCGGAGTGATTAGCGTTACAA
TTTGAACTGAAAGTGACATCCAGTGTTTGTTCCTTGTGTAGATGCATCTCAAAAAAATGGTGGGCATAAT
AGTGTTGTTTATATATATCAAAAATAACAACTATAATAATAAGAATACATTTAATTTAGAAAATGCTTGG
ATTTCACTGGAACTAGGGCGCGCCTCCGGAACATAATGGTGCAGGGCGCTGACTTCCGCGTTTCCAGACT
TTACGAAACACGGAAACCGAAGACCATTCATGTTGTTGCTCAGGTCGCAGACGTTTTGCAGCAGCAGTCG
CTTCACGTTCGCTCGCGTATCGGTGATTCATTCTGCTAACCAGTAAGGCAACCCCGCCAGCCTAGCCGGG
TCCTCAACGACAGGAGCACGATCATGCGCACCCGTGGCCAGGGCCGCAAGCTTGCATGCCTGCAGGTCGG
AGTACTGTCCTCCGAGCGGAGTACTGTCCTCCGAGCGGAGTACTGTCCTCCGAGCGGAGTACTGTCCTCC
GAGCGGAGTACTGTCCTCCGAGCGGAGACTCTAGCCCTAGGGCATGCCTGCAGGTCGGAGTACTGTCCTC
CGAGCGGAGTACTGTCCTCCGAGCGGAGTACTGTCCTCCGAGCGGAGTACTGTCCTCCGAGCGGAGTACT
GTCCTCCGAGCGGAGACTCTAGCGCTAGCGACGTCGAGCGCCGGAGTATAAATAGAGGCGCTTCGTCTAC
GGAGCGACAATTCAATTCAAACAAGCAAAGTGAACACGTCGCTAAGCGAAAGCTAAGCAAATAAACAAGC
GCAGCTGAACAAGCTAAACAATCTGCAGTAAAGTGCAAGTTAAAGTGAATCAATTAAAAGTAACCAGCAA
CCAAGTAAATCAACTGCAACTACTGAAATCTGCCAAGAAGTAATTATTGAATACAAGAAGAGAACTCTGA
ATAGATCTAAAAGGTAGGTTCAACCACTGATGCCTAGGCACACCGAAACGACTAACCCTAATTCTTATCC
TTTACTTCAGGCGGCCGCGGCTCGAGGGTACCAACTTAAAAAAAAAAATCAAAATGTCCAAAGGTGAAGA
ACTGTTTACCGGAGTAGTCCCGATATTGGTTGAACTCGACGGCGATGTCAACGGTCATAAATTCAGTGTG
TCCGGCGAGGGTGAGGGCGACGCCACATACGGTAAGCTGACGTTGAAGTTCATATGCACCACGGGCAAGC
TGCCCGTGCCATGGCCGACGTTGGTCACGACGCTGACGTATGGTGTCCAGTGTTTCAGCCGTTACCCCGA
TCATATGAAGCAGCATGACTTTTTCAAGTCGGCGATGCCGGAGGGATACGTTCAAGAGAGGACCATTTTC
TTCAAGGATGACGGCAACTATAAGACGCGAGCGGAGGTGAAATTTGAAGGCGACACACTCGTTAACCGTA
TTGAGTTGAAGGGCATTGATTTTAAGGAGGATGGCAACATTCTGGGCCATAAGTTGGAATACAACTACAA
CTCGCATAATGTGTATATAATGGCAGATAAGCAGAAAAACGGAATAAAGGTTAACTTCAAGATTCGCCAC
AACATAGAGGACGGTTCCGTGCAACTTGCAGATCATTACCAACAGAACACACCCATTGGAGATGGCCCAG
TTCTCTTGCCAGACAATCACTACCTTTCCACACAGTCCGCGTTGAGCAAGGACCCCAATGAAAAGCGGGA
CCACATGGTGTTGCTGGAGTTTGTGACCGCAGCTGGTATTACACACGGCATGGATGAGCTCTACAAGCTC
GAGATCTCCCTGATTGCCGCCCTGGCCGTGGACCACGTGATTGGCATGGAAAATGCCATGCCCTGGAACC
TGCCCGCCGATCTGGCCTGGTTCAAGCGCAACACCTTGGACAAGCCCGTGATCATGGGCCGCCACACTTG
GGAAAGCATCGGTCGTCCCTTGCCCGGCCGCAAGGATATCATTCTGAGCAGCCAGCCGTCCACCGACGAT
CGCGTCACTTGGGTGAAGAGCGTCGACGAGGCCATCGCTGCCTGCGGAGATGTCCCGGAGATCATGGTGA
TCGGAGGAGGACGTGTCTACGAGCAGTTCCTGCCCAAGGCCCAGAAGCTCTACCTGACCCATATCGATGC
CGAGGTGGAGGGAGATACCCACTTCCCCGACTACGAGCCCGACGGTTGGGAGTCGGTGTTCTCGGAGTTC
CACGACGCCGACGCCCAGAACTCGCACTCGTACTGCTTCGAGATTCTGGAGCGCCGTTAATCTAGAATGA
ATCGTTTTTAAAATAACAAATCAATTGTTTTATAATATTCGTACGATTCTTTGATTATGTAATAAAATGT
GATCATTAGGAAGATTACGAAAAATATAAAAAATATGAGTTCTGTGTGTATAACAAATGCTGTAAACGCC
ACAATTGTGTTTGTTGCAAATAAACCCATGATTATTTGATTAAAATTGTTGTTTTCTTTGTTCATAGACA
ATAGTGTGTTTTGCCTAAACGTGTACTGCATAAACTCCATGCGAGTGTATAGCGAGCTAGTGGCTAACGC
TTGCCCCACCAAAGTAGATTCGTCAAAATCCTCAATTTCATCACCCTCCTCCAAGTTTAACATTTGGCCG
TCGGAATTAACTTCTAAAGATGCCACATAATCTAATAAATGAAATAGAGATTCAAACGTGGCGTCATCGT
CCGTTTCGACCATTTCCGAAAAGAACTCGGGCATAAACTCTATGATTTCTCTGGACGTGGTGTTGTCGAA
ACTCTCAAAGTACGCAGTCAGGAACGTGCGCGACATGTCGTCGGGAAACTCGCGCGGAAACATGTTGTTG
TAACCGAACGGGTCCCATAGCGCCAAAACCAAATCTGCCAGCGTCAATAGAATGAGCACGATGCCGACAA
TGGAGCTGGCTTGGATAGCGATTCGAGTTAACGGCCGGCCGTTTAAACGAATTCTTGAAGACGAAAGGGC
CTCGTGATACGCCTATTTTTATAGGTTAATGTCATGATAATAATGGTTTCTTA
Features (pLannotate 1.2.2; 14 found; start..end, strand, type, name):
     31..135     +  promoter       AmpR promoter: bla
    136..996     +  CDS            AmpR: β-lactamase; bla; confers resistance to ampicillin, carbenicillin, and related antibiotics
   1167..1755    +  rep_origin     ori: high-copy-number ColE1/pMB1/pBR322/pUC origin of replication
   1842..1911    +  protein_bind   attB: attB site for the φC31 integrase (Groth et al., 2000) phage φC31 integrase
   2606..5478    +  CDS            mini-white: Drosophila white gene eye color pigment; white; This is a modified version of the white gene lacking part of the first intron.
   6251..6406    +  CDS            YPB1_ECOLX (fragment): Protein predicted: Swiss-Prot protein existence level 4. From Escherichia coli.
   6488..6509    -  misc_feature   MCS (fragment): pUC18/19 multiple cloning site
   6508..6602    +  protein_bind   5X UAS: five tandem copies of the "ScaI site" 17-mer CGGAGTACTGTCCTCCG, an upstream activating sequence (UAS) that efficiently binds yeast Gal4 (Webster et al., 1988; Pfeiffer et al., 2010) GAL4
   6636..6730    +  protein_bind   5X UAS: five tandem copies of the "ScaI site" 17-mer CGGAGTACTGTCCTCCG, an upstream activating sequence (UAS) that efficiently binds yeast Gal4 (Webster et al., 1988; Pfeiffer et al., 2010) GAL4
   6761..6999    +  promoter       hsp70 promoter: Drosophila melanogaster hsp70Bb promoter
   7014..7080    +  intron         Mhc intron: modified Drosophila myosin heavy chain intron 16 (Pfeiffer et al., 2010)
   7124..7837    +  CDS            GFP (S65T): GFP (S65T) is a basic (constitutively fluorescent) green fluorescent protein published in 1995, derived from Aequorea victoria.
   7844..8317    +  CDS            folA: DYR_ECOLI - Also known as tmrA. Experimental evidence at protein level: Swiss-Prot protein existence level 1. Key enzyme in folate metabolism. Catalyzes an essential reaction for de novo glycine and purine synthesis, and for DNA precursor synthesis. From Escherichia coli (strain K12).
   8341..8997    -  CDS            P74 (fragment): PIF0_NPVAC - Experimental evidence at protein level: Swiss-Prot protein existence level 1. Plays an essential role for oral infectivity of occlusion- derived virus (ODV) and functions also in host midgut attachment and fusion by binding to a specific host receptor. From Autographa californica nuclear polyhedrosis virus (AcMNPV).
