>Addgene plasmid #104989 | 10xUAS-GFP-DD | addgene full sequence | sequence record 243692 | Addgene NGS Result
CAGTCGCTTCACGTTCGCTCGCGTATCGGTGATTCATTCTGCTAACCAGTAAGGCAACCCCGCCAGCCTA
GCCGGGTCCTCAACGACAGGAGCACGATCATGCGCACCCGTGGCCAGGGCCGCAAGCTTGCATGCCTGCA
GGTCGGAGTACTGTCCTCCGAGCGGAGTACTGTCCTCCGAGCGGAGTACTGTCCTCCGAGCGGAGTACTG
TCCTCCGAGCGGAGTACTGTCCTCCGAGCGGAGACTCTAGCCCTAGGGCATGCCTGCAGGTCGGAGTACT
GTCCTCCGAGCGGAGTACTGTCCTCCGAGCGGAGTACTGTCCTCCGAGCGGAGTACTGTCCTCCGAGCGG
AGTACTGTCCTCCGAGCGGAGACTCTAGCGCTAGCGACGTCGAGCGCCGGAGTATAAATAGAGGCGCTTC
GTCTACGGAGCGACAATTCAATTCAAACAAGCAAAGTGAACACGTCGCTAAGCGAAAGCTAAGCAAATAA
ACAAGCGCAGCTGAACAAGCTAAACAATCTGCAGTAAAGTGCAAGTTAAAGTGAATCAATTAAAAGTAAC
CAGCAACCAAGTAAATCAACTGCAACTACTGAAATCTGCCAAGAAGTAATTATTGAATACAAGAAGAGAA
CTCTGAATAGATCTAAAAGGTAGGTTCAACCACTGATGCCTAGGCACACCGAAACGACTAACCCTAATTC
TTATCCTTTACTTCAGGCGGCCGCGGCTCGAGGGTACCAACTTAAAAAAAAAAATCAAAATGTCCAAAGG
TGAAGAACTGTTTACCGGAGTAGTCCCGATATTGGTTGAACTCGACGGCGATGTCAACGGTCATAAATTC
AGTGTGTCCGGCGAGGGTGAGGGCGACGCCACATACGGTAAGCTGACGTTGAAGTTCATATGCACCACGG
GCAAGCTGCCCGTGCCATGGCCGACGTTGGTCACGACGCTGACGTATGGTGTCCAGTGTTTCAGCCGTTA
CCCCGATCATATGAAGCAGCATGACTTTTTCAAGTCGGCGATGCCGGAGGGATACGTTCAAGAGAGGACC
ATTTTCTTCAAGGATGACGGCAACTATAAGACGCGAGCGGAGGTGAAATTTGAAGGCGACACACTCGTTA
ACCGTATTGAGTTGAAGGGCATTGATTTTAAGGAGGATGGCAACATTCTGGGCCATAAGTTGGAATACAA
CTACAACTCGCATAATGTGTATATAATGGCAGATAAGCAGAAAAACGGAATAAAGGTTAACTTCAAGATT
CGCCACAACATAGAGGACGGTTCCGTGCAACTTGCAGATCATTACCAACAGAACACACCCATTGGAGATG
GCCCAGTTCTCTTGCCAGACAATCACTACCTTTCCACACAGTCCGCGTTGAGCAAGGACCCCAATGAAAA
GCGGGACCACATGGTGTTGCTGGAGTTTGTGACCGCAGCTGGTATTACACACGGCATGGATGAGCTCTAC
AAGCTCGAGATCTCCCTGATTGCCGCCCTGGCCGTGGACCACGTGATTGGCATGGAAAATGCCATGCCCT
GGAACCTGCCCGCCGATCTGGCCTGGTTCAAGCGCAACACCTTGGACAAGCCCGTGATCATGGGCCGCCA
CACTTGGGAAAGCATCGGTCGTCCCTTGCCCGGCCGCAAGGATATCATTCTGAGCAGCCAGCCGTCCACC
GACGATCGCGTCACTTGGGTGAAGAGCGTCGACGAGGCCATCGCTGCCTGCGGAGATGTCCCGGAGATCA
TGGTGATCGGAGGAGGACGTGTCTACGAGCAGTTCCTGCCCAAGGCCCAGAAGCTCTACCTGACCCATAT
CGATGCCGAGGTGGAGGGAGATACCCACTTCCCCGACTACGAGCCCGACGGTTGGGAGTCGGTGTTCTCG
GAGTTCCACGACGCCGACGCCCAGAACTCGCACTCGTACTGCTTCGAGATTCTGGAGCGCCGTTAATCTA
GAATGAATCGTTTTTAAAATAACAAATCAATTGTTTTATAATATTCGTACGATTCTTTGATTATGTAATA
AAATGTGATCATTAGGAAGATTACGAAAAATATAAAAAATATGAGTTCTGTGTGTATAACAAATGCTGTA
AACGCCACAATTGTGTTTGTTGCAAATAAACCCATGATTATTTGATTAAAATTGTTGTTTTCTTTGTTCA
TAGACAATAGTGTGTTTTGCCTAAACGTGTACTGCATAAACTCCATGCGAGTGTATAGCGAGCTAGTGGC
TAACGCTTGCCCCACCAAAGTAGATTCGTCAAAATCCTCAATTTCATCACCCTCCTCCAAGTTTAACATT
TGGCCGTCGGAATTAACTTCTAAAGATGCCACATAATCTAATAAATGAAATAGAGATTCAAACGTGGCGT
CATCGTCCGTTTCGACCATTTCCGAAAAGAACTCGGGCATAAACTCTATGATTTCTCTGGACGTGGTGTT
GTCGAAACTCTCAAAGTACGCAGTCAGGAACGTGCGCGACATGTCGTCGGGAAACTCGCGCGGAAACATG
TTGTTGTAACCGAACGGGTCCCATAGCGCCAAAACCAAATCTGCCAGCGTCAATAGAATGAGCACGATGC
CGACAATGGAGCTGGCTTGGATAGCGATTCGAGTTAACGGCCGGCCGTTTAAACGAATTCTTGAAGACGA
AAGGGCCTCGTGATACGCCTATTTTTATAGGTTAATGTCATGATAATAATGGTTTCTTAGACTCAGGTGG
CACTTTTCGGGGAAATGTGCGCGGAACCCCTATTTGTTTATTTTTCTAAATACATTCAAATATGTATCCG
CTCATGAGACAATAACCCTGATAAATGCTTCAATAATATTGAAAAAGGAAGAGTATGAGTATTCAACATT
TCCGTGTCGCCCTTATTCCCTTTTTTGCGGCATTTTGCCTTCCTGTTTTTGCTCACCCAGAAACGCTGGT
GAAAGTAAAAGATGCTGAAGATCAGTTGGGTGCACGAGTGGGTTACATCGAACTGGATCTCAACAGCGGT
AAGATCCTTGAGAGTTTTCGCCCCGAAGAACGTTTTCCAATGATGAGCACTTTTAAAGTTCTGCTATGTG
GCGCGGTATTATCCCGTATTGACGCCGGGCAAGAGCAACTCGGTCGCCGCATACACTATTCTCAGAATGA
CTTGGTTGAGTACTCACCAGTCACAGAAAAGCATCTTACGGATGGCATGACAGTAAGAGAATTATGCAGT
GCTGCCATAACCATGAGTGATAACACTGCGGCCAACTTACTTCTGACAACGATCGGAGGACCGAAGGAGC
TAACCGCTTTTTTGCACAACATGGGGGATCATGTAACTCGCCTTGATCGTTGGGAACCGGAGCTGAATGA
AGCCATACCAAACGACGAGCGTGACACCACGATGCCTGTAGCAATGGCAACAACGTTGCGCAAACTATTA
ACTGGCGAACTACTTACTCTAGCTTCCCGGCAACAATTAATAGACTGGATGGAGGCGGATAAAGTTGCAG
GACCACTTCTGCGCTCGGCCCTTCCGGCTGGCTGGTTTATTGCTGATAAATCTGGAGCCGGTGAGCGTGG
GTCTCGCGGTATCATTGCAGCACTGGGGCCAGATGGTAAGCCCTCCCGTATCGTAGTTATCTACACGACG
GGGAGTCAGGCAACTATGGATGAACGAAATAGACAGATCGCTGAGATAGGTGCCTCACTGATTAAGCATT
GGTAACTGTCAGACCAAGTTTACTCATATATACTTTAGATTGATTTAAAACTTCATTTTTAATTTAAAAG
GATCTAGGTGAAGATCCTTTTTGATAATCTCATGACCAAAATCCCTTAACGTGAGTTTTCGTTCCACTGA
GCGTCAGACCCCGTAGAAAAGATCAAAGGATCTTCTTGAGATCCTTTTTTTCTGCGCGTAATCTGCTGCT
TGCAAACAAAAAAACCACCGCTACCAGCGGTGGTTTGTTTGCCGGATCAAGAGCTACCAACTCTTTTTCC
GAAGGTAACTGGCTTCAGCAGAGCGCAGATACCAAATACTGTTCTTCTAGTGTAGCCGTAGTTAGGCCAC
CACTTCAAGAACTCTGTAGCACCGCCTACATACCTCGCTCTGCTAATCCTGTTACCAGTGGCTGCTGCCA
GTGGCGATAAGTCGTGTCTTACCGGGTTGGACTCAAGACGATAGTTACCGGATAAGGCGCAGCGGTCGGG
CTGAACGGGGGGTTCGTGCACACAGCCCAGCTTGGAGCGAACGACCTACACCGAACTGAGATACCTACAG
CGTGAGCTATGAGAAAGCGCCACGCTTCCCGAAGGGAGAAAGGCGGACAGGTATCCGGTAAGCGGCAGGG
TCGGAACAGGAGAGCGCACGAGGGAGCTTCCAGGGGGAAACGCCTGGTATCTTTATAGTCCTGTCGGGTT
TCGCCACCTCTGACTTGAGCGTCGATTTTTGTGATGCTCGTCAGGGGGGCGGAGCCTATGGAAAAACGCC
AGCAACGCGGCCTTTTTACGGTTCCTGGCCTTTTGCTGGCCTTTTGCTCACATGTTACCGTCGACGATGT
AGGTCACGGTCTCGAAGCCGCGGTGCGGGTGCCAGGGCGTGCCCTTGGGCTCCCCGGGCGCGTACTCCAC
CTCACCCATCTGGTCCATCATGATGAACGGGTCGAGGTGGCGGTAGTTGATCCCGGCGAACGCGCGGCGC
ACCGGGAAGCCCTCGCCCTCGAAACCGCTGGGCGCGGTGGTCACGGTGAGCACGGGACGTGCGACGGCGT
CGGCGGGTGCGGATACGCGGGGCAGCGTCAGCGGGTTCTCGACGGTCACGGCGGGCATGTCGACAAGCCG
AACATATGGGCGCGCCTAGTATGTATGTAAGTTAATAAAACCCATTTTTGCGGAAAGTAGATAAAAAAAA
CATTTTTTTTTTTTACTGCACTGGATATCATTGAACTTATCTGATCAGTTTTAAATTTACTTCGATCCAA
GGGTATTTGATGTACCAGGTTCTTTCGATTACCTCTCACTCAAAATGACATTCCACTCAAAGTCAGCGCT
GTTTGCCTCCTTCTCTGTCCACAGAAATATCGCCGTCTCTTTCGCCGCTGCGTCCGCTATCTCTTTCGCC
ACCGTTTGTAGCGTTACGTAGCGTCAATGTCCGCCTTCAGTTGCATTTTGTCAGCGGTTTCGTGACGAAG
CTCCAAGCGGTTTACGCCATCAATTAAACACAAAGTGCTGTGCCAAAACTCCTCTCGCTTCTTATTTTTG
TTTGTTTTTTGAGTGATTGGGGTGGTGATTGGTTTTGGGTGGGTAAGCAGGGGAAAGTGTGAAAAATCCC
GGCAATGGGCCAAGAGGATCAGGAGCTATTAATTCGCGGAGGCAGCAAACACCCATCTGCCGAGCATCTG
AACAATGTGAGTAGTACATGTGCATACATCTTAAGTTCACTTGATCTATAGGAACTGCGATTGCAACATC
AAATTGTCTGCGGCGTGAGAACTGCGACCCACAAAAATCCCAAACCGCAATTGCACAAACAAATAGTGAC
ACGAAACAGATTATTCTGGTAGCTGTTCTCGCTATATAAGACAATTTTTGAGATCATATCATGATCAAGA
CATCTAAAGGCATTCATTTTCGACTATATTCTTTTTTACAAAAAATATAACAACCAGATATTTTAAGCTG
ATCCTAGATGCACAAAAAATAAATAAAAGTATAAACCTACTTCGTAGGATACTTCGGGGTACTTTTTGTT
CGGGGTTAGATGAGCATAACGCTTGTAGTTGATATTTGAGATCCCCTATCATTGCAGGGTGACAGCGGAG
CGGCTTCGCAGAGCTGCATTAACCAGGGCTTCGGGCAGGCCAAAAACTACGGCACGCTCCGGCCACCCAG
TCCGCCGGAGGACTCCGGTTCAGGGAGCGGCCAACTAGCCGAGAACCTCACCTATGCCTGGCACAATATG
GACATCTTTGGGGCGGTCAATCAGCCGGGCTCCGGATGGCGGCAGCTGGTCAACCGGACACGCGGACTAT
TCTGCAACGAGCGACACATACCGGCGCCCAGGAAACATTTGCTCAAGAACGGTGAGTTTCTATTCGCAGT
CGGCTGATCTGTGTGAAATCTTAATAAAGGGTCCAATTACCAATTTGAAACTCAGTTTGCGGCGTGGCCT
ATCCGGGCGAACTTTTGGCCGTGATGGGCAGTTCCGGTGCCGGAAAGACGACCCTGCTGAATGCCCTTGC
CTTTCGATCGCCGCAGGGCATCCAAGTATCGCCATCCGGGATGCGACTGCTCAATGGCCAACCTGTGGAC
GCCAAGGAGATGCAGGCCAGGTGCGCCTATGTCCAGCAGGATGACCTCTTTATCGGCTCCCTAACGGCCA
GGGAACACCTGATTTTCCAAGCCATGGTGCGGATGCCACGACATCTGACCTATCGGCAGCGAGTGGCCCG
CGTGGATCAGGTGATCCAGGAGCTTTCGCTCAGCAAATGTCAGCACACGATCATCGGTGTGCCCGGCAGG
GTGAAAGGTCTGTCCGGCGGAGAAAGGAAGCGTCTGGCATTCGCCTCCGAGGCTCTAACCGATCCGCCGC
TTCTGATCTGCGATGAGCCCACCTCCGGACTGGACTCCTTTACCGCCCACAGCGTCGTCCAGGTGCTGAA
GAAGCTGTCGCAGAAGGGCAAGACCGTCATCCTGACCATTCATCAGCCGTCTTCCGAGCTGTTTGAGCTC
TTTGACAAGATCCTTCTGATGGCCGAGGGCAGGGTAGCTTTCTTGGGCACTCCCAGCGAAGCCGTCGACT
TCTTTTCCTAGTGAGTTCGATGTGTTTATTAAGGGTATCTAGTATTACATAACATCTCAACTCCTATCCA
GCGTGGGTGCCCAGTGTCCTACCAACTACAATCCGGCGGACTTTTACGTACAGGTGTTGGCCGTTGTGCC
CGGACGGGAGATCGAGTCCCGTGATCGGATCGCCAAGATATGCGACAATTTTGCCATTAGCAAAGTAGCC
CGGGATATGGAGCAGTTGTTGGCCACCAAAAATCTGGAGAAGCCACTGGAGCAGCCGGAGAATGGGTACA
CCTACAAGGCCACCTGGTTCATGCAGTTCCGGGCGGTCCTGTGGCGATCCTGGCTGTCGGTGCTCAAGGA
ACCACTCCTCGTAAAAGTGCGACTTATTCAGACAACGGTGAGTGGTTCCAGTGGAAACAAATGATATAAC
GCTTACAATTCTTGGAAACAAATTCGCTAGATTTTAGATAGAATTGCCTGATTCCACACCCTTCTTAGTT
TTTTTCAATGAGATGTATAGTTTATAGTTTTGCAGAAGATAAATAAATTTCATTTAACTCGCGAATATTA
ATGAGATGCGAGTAACATTTTAATTTGCAGATGGTTGCCATCTTGATTGGCCTCATCTTTTTGGGCCAAC
AACTCACGCAAGTGGGTGTGATGAATATCAACGGAGCCATCTTCCTCTTCCTGACCAACATGACCTTTCA
AAACGTCTTTGCCACGATAAATGTAAGTCATGTTTAGAATACATTTGCATTTCAATAATTTACTAACTTT
CTAATGAATCGATTCGATTTAGGTGTTCACCTCAGAGCTGCCAGTTTTTATGAGGGAGGCCCGAAGTCGA
CTTTATCGCTGTGACACATACTTTCTGGGCAAAACGATTGCCGAATTGCCGCTTTTTCTCACAGTGCCAC
TGGTCTTCACGGCGATTGCCTATCCGATGATCGGACTGCGGGCCGGAGTGCTGCACTTCTTCAACTGCCT
GGCGCTGGTCACTCTGGTGGCCAATGTGTCAACGTCCTTCGGATATCTAATATCCTGCGCCAGCTCCTCG
ACCTCGATGGCGCTGTCTGTGGGTCCGCCGGTTATCATACCATTCCTGCTCTTTGGCGGCTTCTTCTTGA
ACTCGGGCTCGGTGCCAGTATACCTCAAATGGTTGTCGTACCTCTCATGGTTCCGTTACGCCAACGAGGG
TCTGCTGATTAACCAATGGGCGGACGTGGAGCCGGGCGAAATTAGCTGCACATCGTCGAACACCACGTGC
CCCAGTTCGGGCAAGGTCATCCTGGAGACGCTTAACTTCTCCGCCGCCGATCTGCCGCTGGACTACGTGG
GTCTGGCCATTCTCATCGTGAGCTTCCGGGTGCTCGCATATCTGGCTCTAAGACTTCGGGCCCGACGCAA
GGAGTAGCCGACATATATCCGAAATAACTGCTTGTTTTTTTTTTTTACCATTATTACCATCGTGTTTACT
GTTTATTGCCCCCTCAAAAAGCTAATGTAATTATATTTGTGCCAATAAAAACAAGATATGACCTATAGAA
TACAAGTATTTCCCCTTCGAACATCCCCACAAGTAGACTTTGGATTTGTCTTCTAACCAAAAGACTTACA
CACCTGCATACCTTACATCAAAAACTCGTTTATCGCTACATAAAACACCGGGATATATTTTTTATATACA
TACTTTTCAAATCGCGCGCCCTCTTCATAATTCACCTCCACCACACCACGTTTCGTAGTTGCTCTTTCGC
TGTCTCCCACCCGCTCTCCGCAACACATTCACCTTTTGTTCGACGACCTTGGAGCGACTGTCGTTAGTTC
CGCGCGATTCGGTTCGCTCAAATGGTTCCGAGTGGTTCATTTCGTCTCAATAGAAATTAGTAATAAATAT
TTGTATGTACAATTTATTTGCTCCAATATATTTGTATATATTTCCCTCACAGCTATATTTATTCTAATTT
AATATTATGACTTTTTAAGGTAATTTTTTGTGACCTGTTCGGAGTGATTAGCGTTACAATTTGAACTGAA
AGTGACATCCAGTGTTTGTTCCTTGTGTAGATGCATCTCAAAAAAATGGTGGGCATAATAGTGTTGTTTA
TATATATCAAAAATAACAACTATAATAATAAGAATACATTTAATTTAGAAAATGCTTGGATTTCACTGGA
ACTAGGGCGCGCCTCCGGAACATAATGGTGCAGGGCGCTGACTTCCGCGTTTCCAGACTTTACGAAACAC
GGAAACCGAAGACCATTCATGTTGTTGCTCAGGTCGCAGACGTTTTGCAGCAG
Features (pLannotate 1.2.2; 14 found; start..end, strand, type, name):
    124..145     -  misc_feature   MCS (fragment): pUC18/19 multiple cloning site
    144..238     +  protein_bind   5X UAS: five tandem copies of the "ScaI site" 17-mer CGGAGTACTGTCCTCCG, an upstream activating sequence (UAS) that efficiently binds yeast Gal4 (Webster et al., 1988; Pfeiffer et al., 2010) GAL4
    272..366     +  protein_bind   5X UAS: five tandem copies of the "ScaI site" 17-mer CGGAGTACTGTCCTCCG, an upstream activating sequence (UAS) that efficiently binds yeast Gal4 (Webster et al., 1988; Pfeiffer et al., 2010) GAL4
    397..635     +  promoter       hsp70 promoter: Drosophila melanogaster hsp70Bb promoter
    650..716     +  intron         Mhc intron: modified Drosophila myosin heavy chain intron 16 (Pfeiffer et al., 2010)
    760..1473    +  CDS            GFP (S65T): GFP (S65T) is a basic (constitutively fluorescent) green fluorescent protein published in 1995, derived from Aequorea victoria.
   1480..1953    +  CDS            folA: DYR_ECOLI - Also known as tmrA. Experimental evidence at protein level: Swiss-Prot protein existence level 1. Key enzyme in folate metabolism. Catalyzes an essential reaction for de novo glycine and purine synthesis, and for DNA precursor synthesis. From Escherichia coli (strain K12).
   1977..2633    -  CDS            P74 (fragment): PIF0_NPVAC - Experimental evidence at protein level: Swiss-Prot protein existence level 1. Plays an essential role for oral infectivity of occlusion- derived virus (ODV) and functions also in host midgut attachment and fusion by binding to a specific host receptor. From Autographa californica nuclear polyhedrosis virus (AcMNPV).
   2750..2854    +  promoter       AmpR promoter: bla
   2855..3715    +  CDS            AmpR: β-lactamase; bla; confers resistance to ampicillin, carbenicillin, and related antibiotics
   3886..4474    +  rep_origin     ori: high-copy-number ColE1/pMB1/pBR322/pUC origin of replication
   4561..4630    +  protein_bind   attB: attB site for the φC31 integrase (Groth et al., 2000) phage φC31 integrase
   4846..8965    +  gene           mini-white: white; This modified version of the white gene lacks part of the first intron.
   8970..42      +  CDS            YPB1_ECOLX (fragment) (across the origin): Protein predicted: Swiss-Prot protein existence level 4. From Escherichia coli.
