[The description below was written by a language model from this plasmid's Addgene catalogue record and pLannotate feature annotations shown in this document.]
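Description:
10xUAS-GFP-DD is a 9,083 bp Drosophila transgenesis and expression plasmid built on the pJFRC-MUH backbone. It is propagated in E. coli through a high-copy ColE1/pUC-type origin and selected with ampicillin via the β-lactamase gene. For fly work it carries a φC31 integrase attB site, which allows site-specific insertion into attP landing sites in the genome, and a mini-white gene that serves as an eye-colour marker for identifying transformants.

The payload is a GAL4-responsive cassette. Two tandem 5X UAS blocks (ten GAL4 binding sites in total) sit upstream of the Drosophila hsp70Bb promoter, followed by a modified myosin heavy chain intron 16, an arrangement typical of the pJFRC series. This drives a GFP (annotated as the S65T variant) fused at its C terminus to a destabilizing domain derived from E. coli dihydrofolate reductase (folA, ecDHFR), cloned between NotI and XbaI. Downstream is an AcMNPV-derived segment annotated as a reverse-strand P74 fragment. Together with the p10 reverse sequencing primer listed in the record, this suggests a baculoviral p10 3′ UTR/terminator region, although it is not annotated as such.

The DD causes the fusion protein to be degraded unless it is stabilized by the ligand trimethoprim (TMP), so GFP accumulation needs both GAL4 activity and TMP. The construct therefore acts as a reporter for post-translational, chemically inducible control of protein levels in GAL4-defined cell populations in flies. The sequencing-derived and depositor sequence records are the same length and show the same features in the same order, differing only in the numbering start point.
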