Addgene plasmid #104989: 10xUAS-GFP-DD
Purpose: Expresses GFP fused with destabilizing domain (DD) downstream of a 10XUAS sequence.
Depositing lab: Jing-W Wang. Depositing organization: University of California, San Diego (UCSD). Publication: A versatile genetic tool for post-translational control of gene expression in Drosophila melanogaster. Sethi S, Wang JW. Elife. 2017 Nov 15;6. pii: e30327. doi: 10.7554/eLife.30327. PubMed 29140243.
Backbone
  Vector backbone: pJFRC-MUH
  Total vector size (bp): 9083
  Vector type: Insect Expression
Growth in bacteria
  Bacterial resistance: Ampicillin, 100 μg/mL
  Growth temperature: 37°C
  Growth strain: DH5alpha
  Copy number: Unknown
Gene/Insert
  Gene/Insert name: TMP-inducible destabilized GFP (GFP-DD) (alt name: GFP-ecDHFR)
  Species: D. melanogaster (fly)
  Tag / fusion protein: DD (C terminal on insert)
  Cloning method: Restriction Enzyme; 5′ cloning site NotI (unknown if destroyed); 3′ cloning site XbaI (unknown if destroyed)
  Sequencing primers: 5′ hsp70 F: GAGCGCCGGAGTATAAATAGAG; 3′ p10 R: CGGCCAAATGTTAAACTTGGAG
Terms and licenses: Academic/Nonprofit Terms; Industry Terms: Not Available to Industry
How to cite: 10xUAS-GFP-DD was a gift from Jing-W Wang (Addgene plasmid # 104989 ; http://n2t.net/addgene:104989 ; RRID:Addgene_104989)
